Addgene plasmid #90456: Sub2-6 in pRS314
Purpose: yeast
Depositing lab: Christine Guthrie. Depositing organization: University of California, San Francisco (UCSF). Publication: Deletion of MUD2, the yeast homolog of U2AF65, can bypass the requirement for sub2, an essential spliceosomal ATPase. Kistler AL, Guthrie C. Genes Dev. 2001 Jan 1;15(1):42-9. PubMed 11156604.
Backbone
  Vector backbone: pRS314
  Vector type: Yeast Expression
  Selectable markers: TRP1
Growth in bacteria
  Bacterial resistance: Ampicillin, 100 μg/mL
  Growth temperature: 37°C
  Growth strain: DH5alpha
  Copy number: Unknown
Gene/Insert
  Gene/Insert name: SUB2
  Species: S. cerevisiae (budding yeast)
  Mutation: sub2-6 mutation
Terms and licenses: Academic/Nonprofit Terms; Industry Terms: Not Available to Industry
How to cite: Sub2-6 in pRS314 was a gift from Christine Guthrie (Addgene plasmid # 90456 ; http://n2t.net/addgene:90456 ; RRID:Addgene_90456)
