[The description below was written by a language model from this plasmid's Addgene catalogue record and pLannotate feature annotations shown in this document.]
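Description:
Sub2-6 in pRS314 is a yeast–E. coli shuttle plasmid carrying a mutant allele of the Saccharomyces cerevisiae SUB2 gene in the centromeric vector pRS314. In yeast, the plasmid is maintained through a CEN6/ARS element, which gives stable, low-copy, chromosome-like segregation. It is selected by the TRP1 auxotrophic marker, expressed from its own promoter, in trp1 strains. In bacteria it replicates from a ColE1/pUC-type origin and is selected with ampicillin through the β-lactamase gene. The rest of the backbone is pBluescript-derived: an f1 origin for single-stranded DNA production, a lac promoter/operator with an interrupted lacZα fragment, and T3 and T7 promoters flanking the remnants of the multiple cloning site where the insert sits.

The insert encodes Sub2, an ATP-binding RNA helicase that is a component of the TREX complex. Sub2 functions in transcription elongation and mRNA export, and also in pre-mRNA splicing and spliceosome assembly. The record describes the allele only as the sub2-6 mutation and does not give the underlying nucleotide or amino-acid change or its phenotype. No yeast promoter or terminator is annotated for the insert. Several hundred unannotated bases lie between the cloning-site fragments and either end of the coding sequence. These may be native SUB2 flanking sequence that drives expression, but the record does not confirm this.

The stated purpose is simply use in yeast. The associated publication concerns the essential spliceosomal role of Sub2 and the bypass of that requirement by deletion of MUD2. This suggests the plasmid supplies the mutant allele at near-endogenous copy number for genetic analysis of SUB2 function.
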