Features (pLannotate 1.2.2; 20 found; start..end, strand, type, name):
      1..1338    +  CDS            SUB2: SUB2_YEAST - Experimental evidence at protein level: Swiss-Prot protein existence level 1. ATP-binding RNA helicase component of the TREX complex involved in transcription elongation and required for the export of mRNA out of the nucleus. SUB2 plays also a role in pre-mRNA splicing and spliceosome assembly. May be involved in rDNA and telomeric silencing, and maintenance of genome integrity. From Saccharomyces cerevisiae (strain ATCC 204508 / S288c) (Baker's yeast).
   1711..1740    -  misc_feature   MCS (fragment): pBluescript multiple cloning site
   1749..1767    -  promoter       T7 promoter: promoter for bacteriophage T7 RNA polymerase
   1770..1927    +  CDS            lacZα (fragment): LacZα fragment of β-galactosidase; lacZ fragment
   1931..2359    +  rep_origin     f1 ori (sequence partly withheld): f1 bacteriophage origin of replication; arrow indicates direction of (+) strand synthesis
   2387..2438    -  misc_feature   bom (fragment): basis of mobility region from pBR322
   2489..3163    -  CDS            TRP1: phosphoribosylanthranilate isomerase, required for tryptophan biosynthesis; S. cerevisiae TRP1; yeast auxotrophic marker
   3164..3311    -  promoter       TRP1 promoter: S. cerevisiae TRP1
   3449..3498    -  misc_feature   bom (fragment): basis of mobility region from pBR322
   3600..3635    -  CDS            rop (fragment): Rop protein, which maintains plasmids at low copy number; rop
   3703..4206    -  misc_feature   CEN/ARS: S. cerevisiae CEN6 centromere fused to an autonomously replicating sequence
   4243..4347    +  promoter       AmpR promoter: bla
   4348..5208    +  CDS            AmpR: β-lactamase; bla; confers resistance to ampicillin, carbenicillin, and related antibiotics
   5379..5967    +  rep_origin     ori: high-copy-number ColE1/pMB1/pBR322/pUC origin of replication
   6150..6242    +  CDS            lacI (fragment): lac repressor; lacI; The lac repressor binds to the lac operator to inhibit transcription in E. coli. This inhibition can be relieved by adding lactose or isopropyl-β-D-thiogalactopyranoside (IPTG).
   6255..6276    +  protein_bind   CAP binding site: CAP binding activates transcription in the presence of cAMP. E. coli catabolite activator protein
   6291..6321    +  promoter       lac promoter: promoter for the E. coli lac operon
   6329..6345    +  protein_bind   lac operator: The lac repressor binds to the lac operator to inhibit transcription in E. coli. This inhibition can be relieved by adding lactose or isopropyl-β-D-thiogalactopyranoside (IPTG). lac repressor encoded by lacI
   6390..6408    +  promoter       T3 promoter: promoter for bacteriophage T3 RNA polymerase
   6420..6439    -  misc_feature   MCS (fragment): pBluescript multiple cloning site
>Addgene plasmid #90456 | Sub2-6 in pRS314 | addgene full sequence | sequence record 178943 | Addgene NGS Result
ATGTCACACGAAGGTGAAGAAGATTTATTGGAGTACTCCGATAACGAACAAGAAATTCAAATTGATGCCT
CTAAGGCCGCTGAAGCTGGAGAAACTGGCGCCGCCACTTCTGCAACTGAAGGTGATAATAATAACAACAC
TGCAGCTGGCGACAAGAAAGGTTCCTATGTTGGTATCCATTCCACCGGTTTCAAAGATTTCTTGCTAAAG
CCAGAACTATCAAGAGCCATCATTGACTGTGGTTTTGAACATCCTTCTGAGGTCCAGCAACATACCATTC
CTCAGTCAATTCATGGTACCGATGTCTTGTGTCAAGCAAAGTCTGGTTTAGGTAAGACAGCTGTCTTTGT
CTTATCCACTCTGCAACAATTGGACCCTGTTCCAGGTGAAGTTGCCGTTGTTGTCATTTGTAATGCTAGA
GAACTGGCCTATCAAATTCGTAACGAGTATTTGAGATTTTCCAAATATATGCCAGACGTTAAGACAGCAG
TCTTTTACGGTGGTACTCCAATTTCTAAGGATGCTGAACTTTTAAAGAATAAAGATACTGCTCCTCACAT
TGTTGTTGCAACTCCAGGTCGTTTAAAAGCGTTAGTGAGAGAAAAATACATTGATTTGTCACACGTCAAG
AACTTTGTCATAGATGAATGTGATAAGGTTTTAGAAGAATTAGACATGAGAAGAGATGTGCAAGAAATTT
TCAGAGCTACTCCAAGAGACAAACAAGTCATGATGTTTTCAGCCACACTTTCTCAAGAAATTAGACCAAT
TTGTAGACGCTTCTTACAGAATCCATTGGAAATTTTCGTCGATGATGAAGCTAAGCTAACCTTGCACGGG
TTGCAACAATATTATATCAAATTAGAAGAACGTGAAAAGAACCGTAAATTGGCTCAATTATTAGATGATT
TGGAGTTCAATCAAGTCATTATTTTCGTTAAATCTACCACAAGAGCTAATGAGTTGACCAAACTATTAAA
CGCCTCTAACTTTCCGGCTATCACCGTTCATGGTCATATGAAACAAGAAGAACGTATTGCTCGTTACAAG
GCTTTCAAAGATTTTGAAAAACGTATTTGCGTGTCCACAGATGTTTTTGGTAGAGGTATCGATATTGAAC
GTATTAATTTAGCCATCAATTACGATTTGACTAATGAAGCTGACCAATATTTACATCGTGTCGGTAGAGC
TGGTAGATTTGGTACTAAGGGTTTGGCTATTTCATTCGTTTCTTCAAAGGAAGATGAGGAAGTCTTGGCT
AAGATCCAAGAGCGTTTCGATGTCAAAATCGCTGAATTCCCAGAAGAAGGCATTGATCCGTCCACTTATT
TGAATAATTAATAAAGGAAAAAAGATACGTTTTTATATAGATTATATAAAGATTTTGTATTATTCAAACG
AACAAAACAAACAAAAAAGGGGAAGTGGAAAAAAATTAGCAGTTATAGCGAAAGATTGAGTTTTTGTTGG
AAAATGAACGTAGTGTAGTCATTTCGTGAACGCACAAGACAATTCTATTGGGCATCACATGGCAAAGCAT
GATAAGGAAATGAAGTTTTGGGAATGATTCTAAATTAACGTTTTACCCGTTATAGGAAGATATACAGTAT
ATGTAAGTAAAAAGTTTTTTAATACAATAGATGTGCAAAGAAAAGTGAAGAGATTTCTGGAAAAAATCTT
GAAATTTTCTTAACGGTAAGATTTTTGGAATCTAGAGCGGCCGCCACCGCGGTGGAGCTCCAATTCGCCC
TATAGTGAGTCGTATTACAATTCACTGGCCGTCGTTTTACAACGTCGTGACTGGGAAAACCCTGGCGTTA
CCCAACTTAATCGCCTTGCAGCACATCCCCCTTTCGCCAGCTGGCGTAATAGCGAAGAGGCCCGCACCGA
TCGCCCTTCCCAACAGTTGCGCAGCCTGAATGGCGAATGG
[124 nt withheld, positions 1931-2054]
C
[91 nt withheld, positions 2056-2146]
A
[49 nt withheld, positions 2148-2196]
CCTTTGACGTTGGAGTCCACGTTCTTT
[37 nt withheld, positions 2224-2260]
ACCCTATCTCGGTCTATTCTTTTGATTTATAAGGGATTTTGCCGATTTCGGCCTATTGGTTAAAAAATGA
GCTGATTTAACAAAAATTTAACGCGAATTTTAACAAAATATTAACGCTTACAATTTCCTGATGCGGTATT
TTCTCCTTACGCATCTGTGCGGTATTTCACACCGCATAGATCGGCAAGTGCACAAACAATACTTAAATAA
ATACTACTCAGTAATAACCTATTTCTTAGCATTTTTGACGAAATTTGCTATTTTGTTAGAGTCTTTTACA
CCATTTGTCTCCACACCTCCGCTTACATCAACACCAATAACGCCATTTAATCTAAGCGCATCACCAACAT
TTTCTGGCGTCAGTCCACCAGCTAACATAAAATGTAAGCTTTCGGGGCTCTCTTGCCTTCCAACCCAGTC
AGAAATCGAGTTCCAATCCAAAAGTTCACCTGTCCCACCTGCTTCTGAATCAAACAAGGGAATAAACGAA
TGAGGTTTCTGTGAAGCTGCACTGAGTAGTATGTTGCAGTCTTTTGGAAATACGAGTCTTTTAATAACTG
GCAAACCGAGGAACTCTTGGTATTCTTGCCACGACTCATCTCCATGCAGTTGGACGATATCAATGCCGTA
ATCATTGACCAGAGCCAAAACATCCTCCTTAGGTTGATTACGAAACACGCCAACCAAGTATTTCGGAGTG
CCTGAACTATTTTTATATGCTTTTACAAGACTTGAAATTTTCCTTGCAATAACCGGGTCAATTGTTCTCT
TTCTATTGGGCACACATATAATACCCAGCAAGTCAGCATCGGAATCTAGAGCACATTCTGCGGCCTCTGT
GCTCTGCAAGCCGCAAACTTTCACCAATGGACCAGAACTACCTGTGAAATTAATAACAGACATACTCCAA
GCTGCCTTTGTGTGCTTAATCACGTATACTCACGTGCTCAATAGTCACCAATGCCCTCCCTCTTGGCCCT
CTCCTTTTCTTTTTTCGACCGAATTAATTCTTAATCGGCAAAAAAAGAAAAGCTCCGGATCAAGATTGTA
CGTAAGGTGACAAGCTATTTTTCAATAAAGAATATCTTCCACTACTGCCATCTGGCGTCATAACTGCAAA
GTACACATATATTACGATGCTGTTCTATTAAATGCTTCCTATATTATATATATAGTAATGTCGTGATCTA
TGGTGCACTCTCAGTACAATCTGCTCTGATGCCGCATAGTTAAGCCAGCCCCGACACCCGCCAACACCCG
CTGACGCGCCCTGACGGGCTTGTCTGCTCCCGGCATCCGCTTACAGACAAGCTGTGACCGTCTCCGGGAG
CTGCATGTGTCAGAGGTTTTCACCGTCATCACCGAAACGCGCGAGACGAAAGGGCCTCGTGATACGCCTA
TTTTTATAGGTTAATGTCATGATAATAATGGTTTCTTAGACGGATCGCTTGCCTGTAACTTACACGCGCC
TCGTATCTTTTAATGATGGAATAATTTGGGAATTTACTCTGTGTTTATTTATTTTTATGTTTTGTATTTG
GATTTTAGAAAGTAAATAAAGAAGGTAGAAGAGTTACGGAATGAAGAAAAAAAAATAAACAAAGGTTTAA
AAAATTTCAACAAAAAGCGTACTTTACATATATATTTATTAGACAAGAAAAGCAGATTAAATAGATATAC
ATTCGATTAACGATAAGTAAAATGTAAAATCACAGGATTTTCGTGTGTGGTCTTCTACACAGACAAGATG
AAACAATTCGGCATTAATACCTGAGAGCAGGAAGAGCAAGATAAAAGGTAGTATTTGTTGGCGATCCCCC
TAGAGTCTTTTACATCTTCGGAAAACAAAAACTATTTTTTCTTTAATTTCTTTTTTTACTTTCTATTTTT
AATTTATATATTTATATTAAAAAATTTAAATTATAATTATTTTTATAGCACGTGATGAAAAGGACCCAGG
TGGCACTTTTCGGGGAAATGTGCGCGGAACCCCTATTTGTTTATTTTTCTAAATACATTCAAATATGTAT
CCGCTCATGAGACAATAACCCTGATAAATGCTTCAATAATATTGAAAAAGGAAGAGTATGAGTATTCAAC
ATTTCCGTGTCGCCCTTATTCCCTTTTTTGCGGCATTTTGCCTTCCTGTTTTTGCTCACCCAGAAACGCT
GGTGAAAGTAAAAGATGCTGAAGATCAGTTGGGTGCACGAGTGGGTTACATCGAACTGGATCTCAACAGC
GGTAAGATCCTTGAGAGTTTTCGCCCCGAAGAACGTTTTCCAATGATGAGCACTTTTAAAGTTCTGCTAT
GTGGCGCGGTATTATCCCGTATTGACGCCGGGCAAGAGCAACTCGGTCGCCGCATACACTATTCTCAGAA
TGACTTGGTTGAGTACTCACCAGTCACAGAAAAGCATCTTACGGATGGCATGACAGTAAGAGAATTATGC
AGTGCTGCCATAACCATGAGTGATAACACTGCGGCCAACTTACTTCTGACAACGATCGGAGGACCGAAGG
AGCTAACCGCTTTTTTGCACAACATGGGGGATCATGTAACTCGCCTTGATCGTTGGGAACCGGAGCTGAA
TGAAGCCATACCAAACGACGAGCGTGACACCACGATGCCTGTAGCAATGGCAACAACGTTGCGCAAACTA
TTAACTGGCGAACTACTTACTCTAGCTTCCCGGCAACAATTAATAGACTGGATGGAGGCGGATAAAGTTG
CAGGACCACTTCTGCGCTCGGCCCTTCCGGCTGGCTGGTTTATTGCTGATAAATCTGGAGCCGGTGAGCG
TGGGTCTCGCGGTATCATTGCAGCACTGGGGCCAGATGGTAAGCCCTCCCGTATCGTAGTTATCTACACG
ACGGGGAGTCAGGCAACTATGGATGAACGAAATAGACAGATCGCTGAGATAGGTGCCTCACTGATTAAGC
ATTGGTAACTGTCAGACCAAGTTTACTCATATATACTTTAGATTGATTTAAAACTTCATTTTTAATTTAA
AAGGATCTAGGTGAAGATCCTTTTTGATAATCTCATGACCAAAATCCCTTAACGTGAGTTTTCGTTCCAC
TGAGCGTCAGACCCCGTAGAAAAGATCAAAGGATCTTCTTGAGATCCTTTTTTTCTGCGCGTAATCTGCT
GCTTGCAAACAAAAAAACCACCGCTACCAGCGGTGGTTTGTTTGCCGGATCAAGAGCTACCAACTCTTTT
TCCGAAGGTAACTGGCTTCAGCAGAGCGCAGATACCAAATACTGTTCTTCTAGTGTAGCCGTAGTTAGGC
CACCACTTCAAGAACTCTGTAGCACCGCCTACATACCTCGCTCTGCTAATCCTGTTACCAGTGGCTGCTG
CCAGTGGCGATAAGTCGTGTCTTACCGGGTTGGACTCAAGACGATAGTTACCGGATAAGGCGCAGCGGTC
GGGCTGAACGGGGGGTTCGTGCACACAGCCCAGCTTGGAGCGAACGACCTACACCGAACTGAGATACCTA
CAGCGTGAGCTATGAGAAAGCGCCACGCTTCCCGAAGGGAGAAAGGCGGACAGGTATCCGGTAAGCGGCA
GGGTCGGAACAGGAGAGCGCACGAGGGAGCTTCCAGGGGGAAACGCCTGGTATCTTTATAGTCCTGTCGG
GTTTCGCCACCTCTGACTTGAGCGTCGATTTTTGTGATGCTCGTCAGGGGGGCGGAGCCTATGGAAAAAC
GCCAGCAACGCGGCCTTTTTACGGTTCCTGGCCTTTTGCTGGCCTTTTGCTCACATGTTCTTTCCTGCGT
TATCCCCTGATTCTGTGGATAACCGTATTACCGCCTTTGAGTGAGCTGATACCGCTCGCCGCAGCCGAAC
GACCGAGCGCAGCGAGTCAGTGAGCGAGGAAGCGGAAGAGCGCCCAATACGCAAACCGCCTCTCCCCGCG
CGTTGGCCGATTCATTAATGCAGCTGGCACGACAGGTTTCCCGACTGGAAAGCGGGCAGTGAGCGCAACG
CAATTAATGTGAGTTAGCTCACTCATTAGGCACCCCAGGCTTTACACTTTATGCTTCCGGCTCGTATGTT
GTGTGGAATTGTGAGCGGATAACAATTTCACACAGGAAACAGCTATGACCATGATTACGCCAAGCTCGAA
ATTAACCCTCACTAAAGGGAACAAAAGCTGGTACCGGGCCCCCCCTCGACCTTGTTTTATATATTCATTG
TTCCAATTCAAATTGTTTACTATCATTTACGTATTATAACCAGTATTTCCCTTTATTGGTCATGGAAGAT
TCGCGTTACCCTTACTCGTTAACAGTGATATTATTTGTATATGTGATGAAAATTTAAGAAAAAAATAGTC
GAGGTCGACAACACGCCGAATAAACAAAGGGTTTCTTCAATACCTGATATAGTAGCTAGAGGGCAGAAGT
TTGAGGTGATATCTTTCTGAGTGTTGTTATTTTTGTAAGTCGTAACACGGAACTGTTTGCCTGTTGGAAT
TTTACGTTACTATTCTCATCGGTATAACTAGCTTATATTCACTTTGGCAATAGGTTAAAAAAAGCTCGTT
CATTTTTTTAAAAACAGCAACG
